>Addgene plasmid #140974 | pcDNA5/FRT/TO-GAlphai2-RLuc8 | addgene full sequence | sequence record 300657 | Addgene NGS Result
GACGGATCGGGAGATCTCCCGATCCCCTATGGTGCACTCTCAGTACAATCTGCTCTGATGCCGCATAGTT
AAGCCAGTATCTGCTCCCTGCTTGTGTGTTGGAGGTCGCTGAGTAGTGCGCGAGCAAAATTTAAGCTACA
ACAAGGCAAGGCTTGACCGACAATTGCATGAAGAATCTGCTTAGGGTTAGGCGTTTTGCGCTGCTTCGCG
ATGTACGGGCCAGATATACGCGTTGACATTGATTATTGACTAGTTATTAATAGTAATCAATTACGGGGTC
ATTAGTTCATAGCCCATATATGGAGTTCCGCGTTACATAACTTACGGTAAATGGCCCGCCTGGCTGACCG
CCCAACGACCCCCGCCCATTGACGTCAATAATGACGTATGTTCCCATAGTAACGCCAATAGGGACTTTCC
ATTGACGTCAATGGGTGGAGTATTTACGGTAAACTGCCCACTTGGCAGTACATCAAGTGTATCATATGCC
AAGTACGCCCCCTATTGACGTCAATGACGGTAAATGGCCCGCCTGGCATTATGCCCAGTACATGACCTTA
TGGGACTTTCCTACTTGGCAGTACATCTACGTATTAGTCATCGCTATTACCATGGTGATGCGGTTTTGGC
AGTACATCAATGGGCGTGGATAGCGGTTTGACTCACGGGGATTTCCAAGTCTCCACCCCATTGACGTCAA
TGGGAGTTTGTTTTGGCACCAAAATCAACGGGACTTTCCAAAATGTCGTAACAACTCCGCCCCATTGACG
CAAATGGGCGGTAGGCGTGTACGGTGGGAGGTCTATATAAGCAGAGCTCTCCCTATCAGTGATAGAGATC
TCCCTATCAGTGATAGAGATCGTCGACGAGCTCGTTTAGTGAACCGTCAGATCGCCTGGAGACGCCATCC
ACGCTGTTTTGACCTCCATAGAAGACACCGGGACCGATCCAGCCTCCGGACTCTAGCGTTTAAACTTAAG
CTTGGTACCGAGCTCGGATCCACTAGTCCAGTGTGGTGGAATTCTGCAGATATCACCACCGCCAGCTCCT
CCCTGGCCAAGGACACTTCATCGACCGGTGAGAACCTGTACTTCCAGCTAATGGGCTGCACCGTGAGCGC
CGAGGACAAGGCGGCGGCCGAGCGCTCTAAGATGATCGACAAGAACCTGCGGGAGGACGGAGAGAAGGCG
GCGCGGGAGGTGAAGTTGCTGCTGTTGGGTGCTGGGGAGTCAGGGAAGAGCACCATCGTCAAGCAGATGA
AGATCATCCACGAGGATGGCTACTCCGAGGAGGAATGCCGGCAGTACCGGGCGGTTGTCTACAGCAACAC
CATCCAGTCCATCATGGCCATTGTCAAAGCCATGGGCAACTCTGGTGGTGGTGGATCCATGGCTTCCAAG
GTGTACGACCCCGAGCAACGCAAACGCATGATCACTGGGCCTCAGTGGTGGGCTCGCTGCAAGCAAATGA
ACGTGCTGGACTCCTTCATCAACTACTATGATTCCGAGAAGCACGCCGAGAACGCCGTGATTTTTCTGCA
TGGTAACGCTACCTCCAGCTACCTGTGGAGGCACGTCGTGCCTCACATCGAGCCCGTGGCTAGATGCATC
ATCCCTGATCTGATCGGAATGGGTAAGTCCGGCAAGAGCGGGAATGGCTCATATCGCCTCCTGGATCACT
ACAAGTACCTCACCGCTTGGTTCGAGCTGCTGAACCTTCCAAAGAAAATCATCTTTGTGGGCCACGACTG
GGGGGCTGCTCTGGCCTTTCACTACGCCTACGAGCACCAAGACAGGATCAAGGCCATCGTCCATATGGAG
AGTGTCGTGGACGTGATCGAGTCCTGGGACGAGTGGCCTGACATCGAGGAGGATATCGCCCTGATCAAGA
GCGAAGAGGGCGAGAAAATGGTGCTTGAGAATAACTTCTTCGTCGAGACCGTGCTCCCAAGCAAGATCAT
GCGGAAACTGGAGCCTGAGGAGTTCGCTGCCTACCTGGAGCCATTCAAGGAGAAGGGCGAGGTTAGACGG
CCTACCCTCTCCTGGCCTCGCGAGATCCCTCTCGTTAAGGGAGGCAAGCCCGACGTCGTCCAGATTGTCC
GCAACTACAACGCCTACCTTCGGGCCAGCGACGATCTGCCTAAGCTGTTCATCGAGTCCGACCCTGGGTT
CTTTTCCAACGCTATTGTCGAGGGAGCTAAGAAGTTCCCTAACACCGAGTTCGTGAAGGTGAAGGGCCTC
CACTTCCTCCAGGAGGACGCTCCAGATGAAATGGGTAAGTACATCAAGAGCTTCGTGGAGCGCGTGCTGA
AGAACGAGCAGAGCGGAGGAGGCGGCAGTCTGCAGATCGACTTTGCCGACCCCTCCAGAGCGGACGACGC
CAGGCAGCTATTTGCACTGTCCTGCACCGCCGAGGAGCAAGGCGTGCTCCCTGATGACCTGTCCGGCGTC
ATCCGGAGGCTCTGGGCTGACCATGGTGTGCAGGCCTGCTTTGGCCGCTCAAGGGAATACCAGCTCAACG
ACTCAGCTGCCTACTACCTGAACGACCTGGAGCGTATTGCACAGAGTGACTACATCCCCACACAGCAAGA
TGTGCTACGGACCCGCGTAAAGACCACGGGGATCGTGGAGACACACTTCACCTTCAAGGACCTACACTTC
AAGATGTTTGATGTGGGTGGTCAGCGGTCTGAGCGGAAGAAGTGGATCCACTGCTTTGAGGGCGTCACAG
CCATCATCTTCTGCGTAGCCTTGAGCGCCTATGACTTGGTGCTAGCTGAGGACGAGGAGATGAACCGCAT
GCATGAGAGCATGAAGCTATTCGATAGCATCTGCAACAACAAGTGGTTCACAGACACGTCCATCATCCTC
TTCCTCAACAAGAAGGACCTGTTTGAGGAGAAGATCACACACAGTCCCCTGACCATCTGCTTCCCTGAGT
ACACAGGGGCCAACAAATATGATGAGGCAGCCAGCTACATCCAGAGTAAGTTTGAGGACCTGAATAAGCG
CAAAGACACCAAGGAGATCTACACGCACTTCACGTGCGCCACCGACACCAAGAACGTGCAGTTCGTGTTT
GACGCCGTCACCGATGTCATCATCAAGAACAACCTGAAGGACTGCGGCCTCTTCTGATAGCTCGAGTCTA
GAGGGCCCGTTTAAACCCGCTGATCAGCCTCGACTGTGCCTTCTAGTTGCCAGCCATCTGTTGTTTGCCC
CTCCCCCGTGCCTTCCTTGACCCTGGAAGGTGCCACTCCCACTGTCCTTTCCTAATAAAATGAGGAAATT
GCATCGCATTGTCTGAGTAGGTGTCATTCTATTCTGGGGGGTGGGGTGGGGCAGGACAGCAAGGGGGAGG
ATTGGGAAGACAATAGCAGGCATGCTGGGGATGCGGTGGGCTCTATGGCTTCTGAGGCGGAAAGAACCAG
CTGGGGCTCTAGGGGGTATCCCC
[124 nt withheld, positions 3454-3577]
C
[91 nt withheld, positions 3579-3669]
AGGGTGATGGTTCACGTACCTAGAAGTTCCTATTCCGAAGTTCCTATTCTCTAGAAAGTATAGGAACTTC
CTTGGCCAAAAAGCCTGAACTCACCGCGACGTCTGTCGAGAAGTTTCTGATCGAAAAGTTCGACAGCGTC
TCCGACCTGATGCAGCTCTCGGAGGGCGAAGAATCTCGTGCTTTCAGCTTCGATGTAGGAGGGCGTGGAT
ATGTCCTGCGGGTAAATAGCTGCGCCGATGGTTTCTACAAAGATCGTTATGTTTATCGGCACTTTGCATC
GGCCGCGCTCCCGATTCCGGAAGTGCTTGACATTGGGGAATTCAGCGAGAGCCTGACCTATTGCATCTCC
CGCCGTGCACAGGGTGTCACGTTGCAAGACCTGCCTGAAACCGAACTGCCCGCTGTTCTGCAGCCGGTCG
CGGAGGCCATGGATGCGATCGCTGCGGCCGATCTTAGCCAGACGAGCGGGTTCGGCCCATTCGGACCGCA
AGGAATCGGTCAATACACTACATGGCGTGATTTCATATGCGCGATTGCTGATCCCCATGTGTATCACTGG
CAAACTGTGATGGACGACACCGTCAGTGCGTCCGTCGCGCAGGCTCTCGATGAGCTGATGCTTTGGGCCG
AGGACTGCCCCGAAGTCCGGCACCTCGTGCACGCGGATTTCGGCTCCAACAATGTCCTGACGGACAATGG
CCGCATAACAGCGGTCATTGACTGGAGCGAGGCGATGTTCGGGGATTCCCAATACGAGGTCGCCAACATC
TTCTTCTGGAGGCCGTGGTTGGCTTGTATGGAGCAGCAGACGCGCTACTTCGAGCGGAGGCATCCGGAGC
TTGCAGGATCGCCGCGGCTCCGGGCGTATATGCTCCGCATTGGTCTTGACCAACTCTATCAGAGCTTGGT
TGACGGCAATTTCGATGATGCAGCTTGGGCGCAGGGTCGATGCGACGCAATCGTCCGATCCGGAGCCGGG
ACTGTCGGGCGTACACAAATCGCCCGCAGAAGCGCGGCCGTCTGGACCGATGGCTGTGTAGAAGTACTCG
CCGATAGTGGAAACCGACGCCCCAGCACTCGTCCGAGGGCAAAGGAATAGCACGTACTACGAGATTTCGA
TTCCACCGCCGCCTTCTATGAAAGGTTGGGCTTCGGAATCGTTTTCCGGGACGCCGGCTGGATGATCCTC
CAGCGCGGGGATCTCATGCTGGAGTTCTTCGCCCACCCCAACTTGTTTATTGCAGCTTATAATGGTTACA
AATAAAGCAATAGCATCACAAATTTCACAAATAAAGCATTTTTTTCACTGCATTCTAGTTGTGGTTTGTC
CAAACTCATCAATGTATCTTATCATGTCTGTATACCGTCGACCTCTAGCTAGAGCTTGGCGTAATCATGG
TCATAGCTGTTTCCTGTGTGAAATTGTTATCCGCTCACAATTCCACACAACATACGAGCCGGAAGCATAA
AGTGTAAAGCCTGGGGTGCCTAATGAGTGAGCTAACTCACATTAATTGCGTTGCGCTCACTGCCCGCTTT
CCAGTCGGGAAACCTGTCGTGCCAGCTGCATTAATGAATCGGCCAACGCGCGGGGAGAGGCGGTTTGCGT
ATTGGGCGCTCTTCCGCTTCCTCGCTCACTGACTCGCTGCGCTCGGTCGTTCGGCTGCGGCGAGCGGTAT
CAGCTCACTCAAAGGCGGTAATACGGTTATCCACAGAATCAGGGGATAACGCAGGAAAGAACATGTGAGC
AAAAGGCCAGCAAAAGGCCAGGAACCGTAAAAAGGCCGCGTTGCTGGCGTTTTTCCATAGGCTCCGCCCC
CCTGACGAGCATCACAAAAATCGACGCTCAAGTCAGAGGTGGCGAAACCCGACAGGACTATAAAGATACC
AGGCGTTTCCCCCTGGAAGCTCCCTCGTGCGCTCTCCTGTTCCGACCCTGCCGCTTACCGGATACCTGTC
CGCCTTTCTCCCTTCGGGAAGCGTGGCGCTTTCTCATAGCTCACGCTGTAGGTATCTCAGTTCGGTGTAG
GTCGTTCGCTCCAAGCTGGGCTGTGTGCACGAACCCCCCGTTCAGCCCGACCGCTGCGCCTTATCCGGTA
ACTATCGTCTTGAGTCCAACCCGGTAAGACACGACTTATCGCCACTGGCAGCAGCCACTGGTAACAGGAT
TAGCAGAGCGAGGTATGTAGGCGGTGCTACAGAGTTCTTGAAGTGGTGGCCTAACTACGGCTACACTAGA
AGAACAGTATTTGGTATCTGCGCTCTGCTGAAGCCAGTTACCTTCGGAAAAAGAGTTGGTAGCTCTTGAT
CCGGCAAACAAACCACCGCTGGTAGCGGTGGTTTTTTTGTTTGCAAGCAGCAGATTACGCGCAGAAAAAA
AGGATCTCAAGAAGATCCTTTGATCTTTTCTACGGGGTCTGACGCTCAGTGGAACGAAAACTCACGTTAA
GGGATTTTGGTCATGAGATTATCAAAAAGGATCTTCACCTAGATCCTTTTAAATTAAAAATGAAGTTTTA
AATCAATCTAAAGTATATATGAGTAAACTTGGTCTGACAGTTACCAATGCTTAATCAGTGAGGCACCTAT
CTCAGCGATCTGTCTATTTCGTTCATCCATAGTTGCCTGACTCCCCGTCGTGTAGATAACTACGATACGG
GAGGGCTTACCATCTGGCCCCAGTGCTGCAATGATACCGCGAGACCCACGCTCACCGGCTCCAGATTTAT
CAGCAATAAACCAGCCAGCCGGAAGGGCCGAGCGCAGAAGTGGTCCTGCAACTTTATCCGCCTCCATCCA
GTCTATTAATTGTTGCCGGGAAGCTAGAGTAAGTAGTTCGCCAGTTAATAGTTTGCGCAACGTTGTTGCC
ATTGCTACAGGCATCGTGGTGTCACGCTCGTCGTTTGGTATGGCTTCATTCAGCTCCGGTTCCCAACGAT
CAAGGCGAGTTACATGATCCCCCATGTTGTGCAAAAAAGCGGTTAGCTCCTTCGGTCCTCCGATCGTTGT
CAGAAGTAAGTTGGCCGCAGTGTTATCACTCATGGTTATGGCAGCACTGCATAATTCTCTTACTGTCATG
CCATCCGTAAGATGCTTTTCTGTGACTGGTGAGTACTCAACCAAGTCATTCTGAGAATAGTGTATGCGGC
GACCGAGTTGCTCTTGCCCGGCGTCAATACGGGATAATACCGCGCCACATAGCAGAACTTTAAAAGTGCT
CATCATTGGAAAACGTTCTTCGGGGCGAAAACTCTCAAGGATCTTACCGCTGTTGAGATCCAGTTCGATG
TAACCCACTCGTGCACCCAACTGATCTTCAGCATCTTTTACTTTCACCAGCGTTTCTGGGTGAGCAAAAA
CAGGAAGGCAAAATGCCGCAAAAAAGGGAATAAGGGCGACACGGAAATGTTGAATACTCATACTCTTCCT
TTTTCAATATTATTGAAGCATTTATCAGGGTTATTGTCTCATGAGCGGATACATATTTGAATGTATTTAG
AAAAATAAACAAATAGGGGTTCCGCGCACATTTCCCCGAAAAGTGCCACCTGACGTC
Features (pLannotate 1.2.2; 23 found; start..end, strand, type, name):
     28..80      -  misc_feature   bom (fragment): basis of mobility region from pBR322
    235..614     +  enhancer       CMV enhancer: human cytomegalovirus immediate early enhancer
    615..818     +  promoter       CMV promoter: human cytomegalovirus (CMV) immediate early promoter
    820..839     +  promoter       PLtetO-1 promoter (fragment): modified phage lambda PL promoter with tet operator sites (Lutz and Bujard, 1997)
    841..860     +  promoter       PLtetO-1 promoter (fragment): modified phage lambda PL promoter with tet operator sites (Lutz and Bujard, 1997)
    868..901     +  promoter       TRE3GV promoter (fragment): 3rd-generation Tet-responsive promoter that can be activated by binding of Tet-On® 3G, optimized for retroviral and lentiviral vectors
   1101..1364    +  CDS            GNAT1 (fragment): GNAT1_BOVIN - Experimental evidence at protein level: Swiss-Prot protein existence level 1. Functions as signal transducer for the rod photoreceptor RHO (PubMed:21285355, PubMed:23303210, PubMed:28655769, PubMed:8259210). Required for normal RHO-mediated light perception by the retina (By similarity). Guanine nucleotide-binding proteins (G proteins) function as transducers downstream of G protein-coupled receptors (GPCRs), such as the photoreceptor RHO. The alpha chain contains the guanine nucleotide binding site and alternates between an active, GTP-bound state and an inactive, GDP-bound stat
   1389..2321    +  CDS            hRluc: Renilla luciferase human codon-optimized
   2337..3131    +  CDS            GNAZ (fragment): GNAZ_HUMAN - Experimental evidence at protein level: Swiss-Prot protein existence level 1. Guanine nucleotide-binding proteins (G proteins) are involved as modulators or transducers in various transmembrane signaling systems. From Homo sapiens (Human).
   3184..3408    +  polyA_signal   bGH poly(A) signal: bovine growth hormone polyadenylation signal
   3412..3433    +  promoter       SV40 promoter (fragment): SV40 enhancer and early promoter
   3454..3687    +  rep_origin     f1 ori (fragment) (sequence partly withheld): f1 bacteriophage origin of replication; arrow indicates direction of (+) strand synthesis
   3692..3739    +  protein_bind   FRT: FLP-mediated recombination occurs in the 8-bp core sequence TCTAGAAA (Turan and Bode, 2011). FLP recombinase from the Saccharomyces cerevisiae 2μ plasmid
   3747..4769    +  CDS            HygR: aminoglycoside phosphotransferase from E. coli; aph(4)-Ia; confers resistance to hygromycin
   4779..4904    +  CDS            ble (fragment): BLE_KLEPN - Experimental evidence at protein level: Swiss-Prot protein existence level 1. Binding protein with a strong affinity to the bleomycin family of antibiotics. Binds to CL990; an antimitotic-antibiotic compound. From Klebsiella pneumoniae.
   4899..5020    +  polyA_signal   SV40 poly(A) signal: SV40 polyadenylation signal
   5093..5109    -  protein_bind   lac operator: The lac repressor binds to the lac operator to inhibit transcription in E. coli. This inhibition can be relieved by adding lactose or isopropyl-β-D-thiogalactopyranoside (IPTG). lac repressor encoded by lacI
   5117..5147    -  promoter       lac promoter: promoter for the E. coli lac operon
   5162..5183    -  protein_bind   CAP binding site: CAP binding activates transcription in the presence of cAMP. E. coli catabolite activator protein
   5196..5288    -  CDS            lacI (fragment): lac repressor; lacI; The lac repressor binds to the lac operator to inhibit transcription in E. coli. This inhibition can be relieved by adding lactose or isopropyl-β-D-thiogalactopyranoside (IPTG).
   5471..6059    -  rep_origin     ori: high-copy-number ColE1/pMB1/pBR322/pUC origin of replication
   6230..7090    -  CDS            AmpR: β-lactamase; bla; confers resistance to ampicillin, carbenicillin, and related antibiotics
   7091..7195    -  promoter       AmpR promoter: bla
