[The description below was written by a language model from this plasmid's Addgene catalogue record and pLannotate feature annotations shown in this document.]
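Description:
pcDNA5/FRT/TO-GAlphai2-RLuc8 is a mammalian expression plasmid built on the Invitrogen pcDNA5/FRT/TO backbone. It encodes human Gαi2 (GNAI2) with the Renilla luciferase variant RLuc8 inserted internally. The sequenced record is about 7.2 kb. In E. coli it is propagated through a high-copy ColE1/pUC-type origin with ampicillin resistance from the bla gene. A partial f1 origin and remnants of lac regulatory elements are also annotated in the backbone.

Expression is driven by the CMV immediate-early enhancer and promoter. This is followed by short tet operator-like matches that correspond to the "TO" design of the backbone, which allows transcription to be repressed in cells expressing the Tet repressor and induced with tetracycline; without the repressor the promoter acts constitutively. The open reading frame is annotated as three pieces: an N-terminal Gα fragment, a human codon-optimized Renilla luciferase, and a C-terminal Gα fragment. The automated tool labels the flanking pieces by homology to GNAT1 and GNAZ, but they represent GNAI2 split at amino acid position 91, where RLuc8 was inserted between flexible SGGGGS linkers. A bGH polyadenylation signal terminates the transcript.

Downstream, an FRT site directly precedes a hygromycin resistance coding sequence with an SV40 poly(A) signal. This arrangement permits Flp-mediated integration into a genomic FRT site in compatible host cell lines, followed by hygromycin selection.

The construct supplies the luciferase donor of a BRET2 biosensor. It is intended to be used with the other components of the sensor to monitor heterotrimeric G protein dissociation upon GPCR activation, as part of the TRUPATH open-source platform.
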