Addgene plasmid #140974: pcDNA5/FRT/TO-GAlphai2-RLuc8
Purpose: Encodes a G alpha subunit (GNAI2) containing RLuc8 as an optimal component of a BRET2 biosensor for studying heterotrimeric G protein dissociation
Depositing lab: Bryan Roth. Depositing organization: University of North Carolina at Chapel Hill. Publication: TRUPATH, an open-source biosensor platform for interrogating the GPCR transducerome. Olsen RHJ, DiBerto JF, English JG, Glaudin AM, Krumm BE, Slocum ST, Che T, Gavin AC, McCorvy JD, Roth BL, Strachan RT. Nat Chem Biol. 2020 May 4. pii: 10.1038/s41589-020-0535-8. doi: 10.1038/s41589-020-0535-8. PubMed 32367019.
Backbone
  Vector backbone: pcDNA5/FRT/TO
  Backbone manufacturer: Invitrogen
  Backbone size w/o insert (bp): 5203
  Vector type: Mammalian Expression, Luciferase
  Selectable markers: Hygromycin
Growth in bacteria
  Bacterial resistance: Ampicillin, 100 μg/mL
  Growth temperature: 37°C
  Growth strain: NEB Stable
  Copy number: High Copy
Gene/Insert
  Gene/Insert name: GAlphai2-Rluc8 (alt name: GNAI2)
  Species: H. sapiens (human)
  Insert size (bp): 2037
  Mutation: RLuc8 and flanking SGGGGS linkers have been inserted at amino acid position 91 of the alpha subunit
  Entrez Gene: GNAI2 (a.k.a. GIP, GNAI2B, HG1C, H_LUCA15.1, H_LUCA16.1)
  Promoter: CMV
  Cloning method: Gibson Cloning
  Sequencing primers: 5′ CGCAAATGGGCGGTAGGCGTG; 3′ TAGAAGGCACAGTCGAGG
Terms and licenses: Academic/Nonprofit Terms; Industry Terms: Not Available to Industry
Depositor comments: These plasmids were generated as part of the Illuminating the Druggable Genome (IDG) program sponsored by the NIH Common Fund. The goal of this program is to identify, gather, and distribute information and resources for proteins that currently are not well-studied yet belong to commonly drug-targeted protein families: protein kinases, non-olfactory G-protein coupled receptors (GPCRs), and ion channels. The IDG program is designed to develop fundamental research tools for understudied proteins, elucidate their function, and disseminate the IDG-related resources and data to the greater scientific community.
How to cite: pcDNA5/FRT/TO-GAlphai2-RLuc8 was a gift from Bryan Roth (Addgene plasmid # 140974 ; http://n2t.net/addgene:140974 ; RRID:Addgene_140974)
